>Addgene plasmid #211542 | pLenti-GFP-2A-Puro-gHUS1_B | addgene full sequence | sequence record 419857 | Addgene NGS Result
GTCGACGGATCGGGAGATCTCCCGATCCCCTATGGTGCACTCTCAGTACAATCTGCTCTGATGCCGCATA
GTTAAGCCAGTATCTGCTCCCTGCTTGTGTGTTGGAGGTCGCTGAGTAGTGCGCGAGCAAAATTTAAGCT
ACAACAAGGCAAGGCTTGACCGACAATTGCATGAAGAATCTGCTTAGGGTTAGGCGTTTTGCGCTGCTTC
GCGATGTACGGGCCAGATATACGCGTTGACATTGATTATTGACTAGTTATTAATAGTAATCAATTACGGG
GTCATTAGTTCATAGCCCATATATGGAGTTCCGCGTTACATAACTTACGGTAAATGGCCCGCCTGGCTGA
CCGCCCAACGACCCCCGCCCATTGACGTCAATAATGACGTATGTTCCCATAGTAACGCCAATAGGGACTT
TCCATTGACGTCAATGGGTGGAGTATTTACGGTAAACTGCCCACTTGGCAGTACATCAAGTGTATCATAT
GCCAAGTACGCCCCCTATTGACGTCAATGACGGTAAATGGCCCGCCTGGCATTATGCCCAGTACATGACC
TTATGGGACTTTCCTACTTGGCAGTACATCTACGTATTAGTCATCGCTATTACCATGGTGATGCGGTTTT
GGCAGTACATCAATGGGCGTGGATAGCGGTTTGACTCACGGGGATTTCCAAGTCTCCACCCCATTGACGT
CAATGGGAGTTTGTTTTGGCACCAAAATCAACGGGACTTTCCAAAATGTCGTAACAACTCCGCCCCATTG
ACGCAAATGGGCGGTAGGCGTGTACGGTGGGAGGTCTATATAAGCAGCGCGTTTTGCCTGTACTGGGTCT
CTCTGGTTAGACCAGATCTGAGCCTGGGAGCTCTCTGGCTAACTAGGGAACCCACTGCTTAAGCCTCAAT
AAAGCTTGCCTTGAGTGCTTCAAGTAGTGTGTGCCCGTCTGTTGTGTGACTCTGGTAACTAGAGATCCCT
CAGACCCTTTTAGTCAGTGTGGAAAATCTCTAGCAGTGGCGCCCGAACAGGGACTTGAAAGCGAAAGGGA
AACCAGAGGAGCTCTCTCGACGCAGGACTCGGCTTGCTGAAGCGCGCACGGCAAGAGGCGAGGGGCGGCG
ACTGGTGAGTACGCCAAAAATTTTGACTAGCGGAGGCTAGAAGGAGAGAGATGGGTGCGAGAGCGTCAGT
ATTAAGCGGGGGAGAATTAGATCGCGATGGGAAAAAATTCGGTTAAGGCCAGGGGGAAAGAAAAAATATA
AATTAAAACATATAGTATGGGCAAGCAGGGAGCTAGAACGATTCGCAGTTAATCCTGGCCTGTTAGAAAC
ATCAGAAGGCTGTAGACAAATACTGGGACAGCTACAACCATCCCTTCAGACAGGATCAGAAGAACTTAGA
TCATTATATAATACAGTAGCAACCCTCTATTGTGTGCATCAAAGGATAGAGATAAAAGACACCAAGGAAG
CTTTAGACAAGATAGAGGAAGAGCAAAACAAAAGTAAGACCACCGCACAGCAAGCGGCCGCTGATCTTCA
GACCTGGAGGAGGAGATATGAGGGACAATTGGAGAAGTGAATTATATAAATATAAAGTAGTAAAAATTGA
ACCATTAGGAGTAGCACCCACCAAGGCAAAGAGAAGAGTGGTGCAGAGAGAAAAAAGAGCAGTGGGAATA
GGAGCTTTGTTCCTTGGGTTCTTGGGAGCAGCAGGAAGCACTATGGGCGCAGCGTCAATGACGCTGACGG
TACAGGCCAGACAATTATTGTCTGGTATAGTGCAGCAGCAGAACAATTTGCTGAGGGCTATTGAGGCGCA
ACAGCATCTGTTGCAACTCACAGTCTGGGGCATCAAGCAGCTCCAGGCAAGAATCCTGGCTGTGGAAAGA
TACCTAAAGGATCAACAGCTCCTGGGGATTTGGGGTTGCTCTGGAAAACTCATTTGCACCACTGCTGTGC
CTTGGAATGCTAGTTGGAGTAATAAATCTCTGGAACAGATTTGGAATCACACGACCTGGATGGAGTGGGA
CAGAGAAATTAACAATTACACAAGCTTAATACACTCCTTAATTGAAGAATCGCAAAACCAGCAAGAAAAG
AATGAACAAGAATTATTGGAATTAGATAAATGGGCAAGTTTGTGGAATTGGTTTAACATAACAAATTGGC
TGTGGTATATAAAATTATTCATAATGATAGTAGGAGGCTTGGTAGGTTTAAGAATAGTTTTTGCTGTACT
TTCTATAGTGAATAGAGTTAGGCAGGGATATTCACCATTATCGTTTCAGACCCACCTCCCAACCCCGAGG
GGACCCGACAGGCCCGAAGGAATAGAAGAAGAAGGTGGAGAGAGAGACAGAGACAGATCCATTCGATTAG
TGAACGGATCGGCACTGCGTGCGCCAATTCTGCAGACAAATGGCAGTATTCATCCACAATTTTAAAAGAA
AAGGGGGGATTGGGGGGTACAGTGCAGGGGAAAGAATAGTAGACATAATAGCAACAGACATACAAACTAA
AGAATTACAAAAACAAATTACAAAAATTCAAAATTTTCGGGTTTATTACAGGGACAGCAGAGATCCAGTT
TGGTTAATTAAGGTACCGAGGGCCTATTTCCCATGATTCCTTCATATTTGCATATACGATACAAGGCTGT
TAGAGAGATAATTAGAATTAATTTGACTGTAAACACAAAGATATTAGTACAAAATACGTGACGTAGAAAG
TAATAATTTCTTGGGTAGTTTGCAGTTTTAAAATTATGTTTTAAAATGGACTATCATATGCTTACCGTAA
CTTGAAAGTATTTCGATTTCTTGGCTTTATATATCTTGTGGAAAGGACGAAACACCGGACCCATGACATC
CCCATAAGTTTTAGAGCTAGAAATAGCAAGTTAAAATAAGGCTAGTCCGTTATCAACTTGAAAAAGTGGC
ACCGAGTCGGTGCTTTTTTGAATTCGCTAGCTAGGTCTTGAAAGGAGTGGGAATTGGCTCCGGTGCCCGT
CAGTGGGCAGAGCGCACATCGCCCACAGTCCCCGAGAAGTTGGGGGGAGGGGTCGGCAATTGATCCGGTG
CCTAGAGAAGGTGGCGCGGGGTAAACTGGGAAAGTGATGTCGTGTACTGGCTCCGCCTTTTTCCCGAGGG
TGGGGGAGAACCGTATATAAGTGCAGTAGTCGCCGTGAACGTTCTTTTTCGCAACGGGTTTGCCGCCAGA
ACACAGGACCGGTGCCACCATGGTGAGCAAGGGCGAGGAGCTGTTCACCGGGGTGGTGCCCATCCTGGTC
GAGCTGGACGGCGACGTAAACGGCCACAAGTTCAGCGTGTCCGGCGAGGGCGAGGGCGATGCCACCTACG
GCAAGCTGACCCTGAAGTTCATCTGCACCACCGGCAAGCTGCCCGTGCCCTGGCCCACCCTCGTGACCAC
CCTGACCTACGGCGTGCAGTGCTTCAGCCGCTACCCCGACCACATGAAGCAGCACGACTTCTTCAAGTCC
GCCATGCCCGAAGGCTACGTCCAGGAGCGCACCATCTTCTTCAAGGACGACGGCAACTACAAGACCCGCG
CCGAGGTGAAGTTCGAGGGCGACACCCTGGTGAACCGCATCGAGCTGAAGGGCATCGACTTCAAGGAGGA
CGGCAACATCCTGGGGCACAAGCTGGAGTACAACTACAACAGCCACAACGTCTATATCATGGCCGACAAG
CAGAAGAACGGCATCAAGGTGAACTTCAAGATCCGCCACAACATCGAGGACGGCAGCGTGCAGCTCGCCG
ACCACTACCAGCAGAACACCCCCATCGGCGACGGCCCCGTGCTGCTGCCCGACAACCACTACCTGAGCAC
CCAGTCCGCCCTGAGCAAAGACCCCAACGAGAAGCGCGATCACATGGTCCTGCTGGAGTTCGTGACCGCC
GCCGGGATCACTCTCGGCATGGACGAGCTGTACAAGCCCAAGAAAAAGCGGAAAGTGGGATCCGGCGCAA
CAAACTTCTCTCTGCTGAAACAAGCCGGAGATGTCGAAGAGAATCCTGGACCGACCGAGTACAAGCCCAC
GGTGCGCCTCGCCACCCGCGACGACGTCCCCAGGGCCGTACGCACCCTCGCCGCCGCGTTCGCCGACTAC
CCCGCCACGCGCCACACCGTCGATCCGGACCGCCACATCGAGCGGGTCACCGAGCTGCAAGAACTCTTCC
TCACGCGCGTCGGGCTCGACATCGGCAAGGTGTGGGTCGCGGACGACGGCGCCGCGGTGGCGGTCTGGAC
CACGCCGGAGAGCGTCGAAGCGGGGGCGGTGTTCGCCGAGATCGGCCCGCGCATGGCCGAGTTGAGCGGT
TCCCGGCTGGCCGCGCAGCAACAGATGGAAGGCCTCCTGGCGCCGCACCGGCCCAAGGAGCCCGCGTGGT
TCCTGGCCACCGTCGGAGTCTCGCCCGACCACCAGGGCAAGGGTCTGGGCAGCGCCGTCGTGCTCCCCGG
AGTGGAGGCGGCCGAGCGCGCCGGGGTGCCCGCCTTCCTGGAGACCTCCGCGCCCCGCAACCTCCCCTTC
TACGAGCGGCTCGGCTTCACCGTCACCGCCGACGTCGAGGTGCCCGAAGGACCGCGCACCTGGTGCATGA
CCCGCAAGCCCGGTGCCTGAACGCGTTAAGTCGACAATCAACCTCTGGATTACAAAATTTGTGAAAGATT
GACTGGTATTCTTAACTATGTTGCTCCTTTTACGCTATGTGGATACGCTGCTTTAATGCCTTTGTATCAT
GCTATTGCTTCCCGTATGGCTTTCATTTTCTCCTCCTTGTATAAATCCTGGTTGCTGTCTCTTTATGAGG
AGTTGTGGCCCGTTGTCAGGCAACGTGGCGTGGTGTGCACTGTGTTTGCTGACGCAACCCCCACTGGTTG
GGGCATTGCCACCACCTGTCAGCTCCTTTCCGGGACTTTCGCTTTCCCCCTCCCTATTGCCACGGCGGAA
CTCATCGCCGCCTGCCTTGCCCGCTGCTGGACAGGGGCTCGGCTGTTGGGCACTGACAATTCCGTGGTGT
TGTCGGGGAAATCATCGTCCTTTCCTTGGCTGCTCGCCTGTGTTGCCACCTGGATTCTGCGCGGGACGTC
CTTCTGCTACGTCCCTTCGGCCCTCAATCCAGCGGACCTTCCTTCCCGCGGCCTGCTGCCGGCTCTGCGG
CCTCTTCCGCGTCTTCGCCTTCGCCCTCAGACGAGTCGGATCTCCCTTTGGGCCGCCTCCCCGCGTCGAC
TTTAAGACCAATGACTTACAAGGCAGCTGTAGATCTTAGCCACTTTTTAAAAGAAAAGGGGGGACTGGAA
GGGCTAATTCACTCCCAACGAAGACAAGATCTGCTTTTTGCTTGTACTGGGTCTCTCTGGTTAGACCAGA
TCTGAGCCTGGGAGCTCTCTGGCTAACTAGGGAACCCACTGCTTAAGCCTCAATAAAGCTTGCCTTGAGT
GCTTCAAGTAGTGTGTGCCCGTCTGTTGTGTGACTCTGGTAACTAGAGATCCCTCAGACCCTTTTAGTCA
GTGTGGAAAATCTCTAGCAGGGCCCGTTTAAACCCGCTGATCAGCCTCGACTGTGCCTTCTAGTTGCCAG
CCATCTGTTGTTTGCCCCTCCCCCGTGCCTTCCTTGACCCTGGAAGGTGCCACTCCCACTGTCCTTTCCT
AATAAAATGAGGAAATTGCATCGCATTGTCTGAGTAGGTGTCATTCTATTCTGGGGGGTGGGGTGGGGCA
GGACAGCAAGGGGGAGGATTGGGAAGACAATAGCAGGCATGCTGGGGATGCGGTGGGCTCTATGGCTTCT
GAGGCGGAAAGAACCAGCTGGGGCTCTAGGGGGTATCCCC
[124 nt withheld, positions 5851-5974]
C
[91 nt withheld, positions 5976-6066]
A
[49 nt withheld, positions 6068-6116]
CCTTTGACGTTGGAGTCCACGTTCTTT
[37 nt withheld, positions 6144-6180]
ACCCTATCTCGGTCTATTCTTTTGATTTATAAGGGATTTTGCCGATTTCGGCCTATTGGTTAAAAAATGA
GCTGATTTAACAAAAATTTAACGCGAATTAATTCTGTGGAATGTGTGTCAGTTAGGGTGTGGAAAGTCCC
CAGGCTCCCCAGCAGGCAGAAGTATGCAAAGCATGCATCTCAATTAGTCAGCAACCAGGTGTGGAAAGTC
CCCAGGCTCCCCAGCAGGCAGAAGTATGCAAAGCATGCATCTCAATTAGTCAGCAACCATAGTCCCGCCC
CTAACTCCGCCCATCCCGCCCCTAACTCCGCCCAGTTCCGCCCATTCTCCGCCCCATGGCTGACTAATTT
TTTTTATTTATGCAGAGGCCGAGGCCGCCTCTGCCTCTGAGCTATTCCAGAAGTAGTGAGGAGGCTTTTT
TGGAGGCCTAGGCTTTTGCAAAAAGCTCCCGGGAGCTTGTATATCCATTTTCGGATCTGATCAGCACGTG
TTGACAATTAATCATCGGCATAGTATAATACGACAAGGTGAGGAACTAAACCATGGCCAAGTTGACCAGT
GCCGTTCCGGTGCTCACCGCGCGCGACGTCGCCGGAGCGGTCGAGTTCTGGACCGACCGGCTCGGGTTCT
CCCGGGACTTCGTGGAGGACGACTTCGCCGGTGTGGTCCGGGACGACGTGACCCTGTTCATCAGCGCGGT
CCAGGACCAGGTGGTGCCGGACAACACCCTGGCCTGGGTGTGGGTGCGCGGCCTGGACGAGCTGTACGCC
GAGTGGTCGGAGGTCGTGTCCACGAACTTCCGGGACGCCTCCGGGCCGGCCATGACCGAGATCGGCGAGC
AGCCGTGGGGGCGGGAGTTCGCCCTGCGCGACCCGGCCGGCAACTGCGTGCACTTCGTGGCCGAGGAGCA
GGACTGACACGTGCTACGAGATTTCGATTCCACCGCCGCCTTCTATGAAAGGTTGGGCTTCGGAATCGTT
TTCCGGGACGCCGGCTGGATGATCCTCCAGCGCGGGGATCTCATGCTGGAGTTCTTCGCCCACCCCAACT
TGTTTATTGCAGCTTATAATGGTTACAAATAAAGCAATAGCATCACAAATTTCACAAATAAAGCATTTTT
TTCACTGCATTCTAGTTGTGGTTTGTCCAAACTCATCAATGTATCTTATCATGTCTGTATACCGTCGACC
TCTAGCTAGAGCTTGGCGTAATCATGGTCATAGCTGTTTCCTGTGTGAAATTGTTATCCGCTCACAATTC
CACACAACATACGAGCCGGAAGCATAAAGTGTAAAGCCTGGGGTGCCTAATGAGTGAGCTAACTCACATT
AATTGCGTTGCGCTCACTGCCCGCTTTCCAGTCGGGAAACCTGTCGTGCCAGCTGCATTAATGAATCGGC
CAACGCGCGGGGAGAGGCGGTTTGCGTATTGGGCGCTCTTCCGCTTCCTCGCTCACTGACTCGCTGCGCT
CGGTCGTTCGGCTGCGGCGAGCGGTATCAGCTCACTCAAAGGCGGTAATACGGTTATCCACAGAATCAGG
GGATAACGCAGGAAAGAACATGTGAGCAAAAGGCCAGCAAAAGGCCAGGAACCGTAAAAAGGCCGCGTTG
CTGGCGTTTTTCCATAGGCTCCGCCCCCCTGACGAGCATCACAAAAATCGACGCTCAAGTCAGAGGTGGC
GAAACCCGACAGGACTATAAAGATACCAGGCGTTTCCCCCTGGAAGCTCCCTCGTGCGCTCTCCTGTTCC
GACCCTGCCGCTTACCGGATACCTGTCCGCCTTTCTCCCTTCGGGAAGCGTGGCGCTTTCTCATAGCTCA
CGCTGTAGGTATCTCAGTTCGGTGTAGGTCGTTCGCTCCAAGCTGGGCTGTGTGCACGAACCCCCCGTTC
AGCCCGACCGCTGCGCCTTATCCGGTAACTATCGTCTTGAGTCCAACCCGGTAAGACACGACTTATCGCC
ACTGGCAGCAGCCACTGGTAACAGGATTAGCAGAGCGAGGTATGTAGGCGGTGCTACAGAGTTCTTGAAG
TGGTGGCCTAACTACGGCTACACTAGAAGAACAGTATTTGGTATCTGCGCTCTGCTGAAGCCAGTTACCT
TCGGAAAAAGAGTTGGTAGCTCTTGATCCGGCAAACAAACCACCGCTGGTAGCGGTGGTTTTTTTGTTTG
CAAGCAGCAGATTACGCGCAGAAAAAAAGGATCTCAAGAAGATCCTTTGATCTTTTCTACGGGGTCTGAC
GCTCAGTGGAACGAAAACTCACGTTAAGGGATTTTGGTCATGAGATTATCAAAAAGGATCTTCACCTAGA
TCCTTTTAAATTAAAAATGAAGTTTTAAATCAATCTAAAGTATATATGAGTAAACTTGGTCTGACAGTTA
CCAATGCTTAATCAGTGAGGCACCTATCTCAGCGATCTGTCTATTTCGTTCATCCATAGTTGCCTGACTC
CCCGTCGTGTAGATAACTACGATACGGGAGGGCTTACCATCTGGCCCCAGTGCTGCAATGATACCGCGAG
ACCCACGCTCACCGGCTCCAGATTTATCAGCAATAAACCAGCCAGCCGGAAGGGCCGAGCGCAGAAGTGG
TCCTGCAACTTTATCCGCCTCCATCCAGTCTATTAATTGTTGCCGGGAAGCTAGAGTAAGTAGTTCGCCA
GTTAATAGTTTGCGCAACGTTGTTGCCATTGCTACAGGCATCGTGGTGTCACGCTCGTCGTTTGGTATGG
CTTCATTCAGCTCCGGTTCCCAACGATCAAGGCGAGTTACATGATCCCCCATGTTGTGCAAAAAAGCGGT
TAGCTCCTTCGGTCCTCCGATCGTTGTCAGAAGTAAGTTGGCCGCAGTGTTATCACTCATGGTTATGGCA
GCACTGCATAATTCTCTTACTGTCATGCCATCCGTAAGATGCTTTTCTGTGACTGGTGAGTACTCAACCA
AGTCATTCTGAGAATAGTGTATGCGGCGACCGAGTTGCTCTTGCCCGGCGTCAATACGGGATAATACCGC
GCCACATAGCAGAACTTTAAAAGTGCTCATCATTGGAAAACGTTCTTCGGGGCGAAAACTCTCAAGGATC
TTACCGCTGTTGAGATCCAGTTCGATGTAACCCACTCGTGCACCCAACTGATCTTCAGCATCTTTTACTT
TCACCAGCGTTTCTGGGTGAGCAAAAACAGGAAGGCAAAATGCCGCAAAAAAGGGAATAAGGGCGACACG
GAAATGTTGAATACTCATACTCTTCCTTTTTCAATATTATTGAAGCATTTATCAGGGTTATTGTCTCATG
AGCGGATACATATTTGAATGTATTTAGAAAAATAAACAAATAGGGGTTCCGCGCACATTTCCCCGAAAAG
TGCCACCTGAC
Features (pLannotate 1.2.2; 33 found; start..end, strand, type, name):
     31..83      -  misc_feature   bom (fragment): basis of mobility region from pBR322
    238..617     +  enhancer       CMV enhancer: human cytomegalovirus immediate early enhancer
    618..817     +  promoter       CMV promoter: human cytomegalovirus (CMV) immediate early promoter
    835..1015    +  LTR            5' LTR (truncated): truncated 5' long terminal repeat (LTR) from HIV-1
   1062..1187    +  misc_feature   HIV-1 Ψ: packaging signal of human immunodeficiency virus type 1
   1171..1534    +  CDS            HIV-1 gag (fragment): gag protein from human immunodeficiency virus 1; gag
   1680..1913    +  misc_feature   RRE: The Rev response element (RRE) of HIV-1 allows for Rev-dependent mRNA export from the nucleus to the cytoplasm.
   2290..2390    +  CDS            Rev (fragment): human immunodeficiency virus 1 (HIV-1) Rev protein; rev; enhances nuclear export of unspliced and incompletely spliced viral mRNAs
   2440..2557    +  misc_feature   cPPT/CTS: central polypurine tract and central termination sequence of HIV-1
   2608..2848    +  promoter       U6 promoter: RNA polymerase III promoter for human U6 snRNA
   2878..2953    +  misc_RNA       gRNA scaffold: guide RNA scaffold for the Streptococcus pyogenes CRISPR/Cas9 system
   2971..2989    +  CDS            small t antigen (fragment): SV40 (simian virus 40) small t antigen
   3015..3226    +  promoter       EF-1α core promoter: core promoter for human elongation factor EF-1α
   3240..3956    +  CDS            EGFP: EGFP is a basic (constitutively fluorescent) green fluorescent protein published in 1996, derived from Aequorea victoria. It is reported to be a rapidly-maturing weak dimer with moderate acid sensitivity.
   4043..4640    +  CDS            PuroR (fragment): puromycin N-acetyltransferase; pac from Streptomyces; confers resistance to puromycin
   4656..5244    +  misc_feature   WPRE: woodchuck hepatitis virus posttranscriptional regulatory element
   5295..5314    +  misc_feature   cPPT/CTS (fragment): central polypurine tract and central termination sequence of HIV-1
   5316..5549    +  LTR            3' LTR (ΔU3): self-inactivating 3' long terminal repeat (LTR) from HIV-1
   5581..5805    +  polyA_signal   bGH poly(A) signal: bovine growth hormone polyadenylation signal
   5809..5830    +  promoter       SV40 promoter (fragment): SV40 enhancer and early promoter
   5851..6279    +  rep_origin     f1 ori (sequence partly withheld): f1 bacteriophage origin of replication; arrow indicates direction of (+) strand synthesis
   6293..6622    +  promoter       SV40 promoter: SV40 enhancer and early promoter
   6670..6697    +  promoter       EM7 promoter (fragment): synthetic bacterial promoter&nbsp
   6723..7097    +  CDS            BleoR: antibiotic-binding protein; Sh ble from Streptoalloteichus hindustanus; confers resistance to bleomycin, phleomycin, and Zeocin™
   7107..7232    +  CDS            ble (fragment): BLE_KLEPN - Experimental evidence at protein level: Swiss-Prot protein existence level 1. Binding protein with a strong affinity to the bleomycin family of antibiotics. Binds to CL990; an antimitotic-antibiotic compound. From Klebsiella pneumoniae.
   7227..7348    +  polyA_signal   SV40 poly(A) signal: SV40 polyadenylation signal
   7421..7437    -  protein_bind   lac operator: The lac repressor binds to the lac operator to inhibit transcription in E. coli. This inhibition can be relieved by adding lactose or isopropyl-β-D-thiogalactopyranoside (IPTG). lac repressor encoded by lacI
   7445..7475    -  promoter       lac promoter: promoter for the E. coli lac operon
   7490..7511    -  protein_bind   CAP binding site: CAP binding activates transcription in the presence of cAMP. E. coli catabolite activator protein
   7524..7616    -  CDS            lacI (fragment): lac repressor; lacI; The lac repressor binds to the lac operator to inhibit transcription in E. coli. This inhibition can be relieved by adding lactose or isopropyl-β-D-thiogalactopyranoside (IPTG).
   7799..8387    -  rep_origin     ori: high-copy-number ColE1/pMB1/pBR322/pUC origin of replication
   8558..9418    -  CDS            AmpR: β-lactamase; bla; confers resistance to ampicillin, carbenicillin, and related antibiotics
   9419..9523    -  promoter       AmpR promoter: bla
