[The description below was written by a language model from this plasmid's Addgene catalogue record and pLannotate feature annotations shown in this document.]
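Description:
pLenti-GFP-2A-Puro-gHUS1_B is a third-generation-style, self-inactivating HIV-1 lentiviral transfer plasmid that delivers a single CRISPR guide RNA against HUS1 (guide "B" of the set) into mammalian cells. It is propagated in E. coli through a high-copy ColE1/pUC-type origin with ampicillin selection (AmpR), and it also carries an f1 origin. The catalogue lists a total size of 9564 bp, while the annotated sequencing record is 9,551 nt, a small discrepancy that the record does not explain.

The viral genome is transcribed from a CMV enhancer/promoter fused to a truncated 5' LTR. It contains the Ψ packaging signal with a gag fragment, the RRE for Rev-dependent nuclear export, and the cPPT/CTS, and it ends in a ΔU3 3' LTR followed by a bGH polyadenylation signal. Between the LTRs, a human U6 RNA polymerase III promoter drives the 20-nt HUS1 spacer, which is fused to the Streptococcus pyogenes Cas9 guide scaffold. Downstream, an EF-1α core promoter expresses EGFP and then puromycin N-acetyltransferase. According to the plasmid name these are linked by a 2A peptide, although that element is not annotated in the feature table. A WPRE follows to enhance transcript expression. Transduced cells can therefore be tracked by green fluorescence and selected with puromycin. No Cas9 coding sequence is annotated, so the nuclease must be supplied separately. Outside the LTRs, the backbone also holds an SV40 promoter/EM7-driven BleoR cassette. The associated publication concerns repair of DNA breaks in mitosis by microhomology-mediated end joining, which is consistent with using this construct to disrupt HUS1.
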