Addgene plasmid #211542: pLenti-GFP-2A-Puro-gHUS1_B
Purpose: sgRNA-B against HUS1
Depositing lab: Agnel Sfeir. Depositing organization: Memorial Sloan-Kettering Cancer Center. Publication: RHINO directs MMEJ to repair DNA breaks in mitosis. Brambati A, Sacco O, Porcella S, Heyza J, Kareh M, Schmidt JC, Sfeir A. Science. 2023 Aug 11;381(6658):653-660. doi: 10.1126/science.adh3694. Epub 2023 Jul 13. PubMed 37440612.
Backbone
  Vector backbone: pLenti
  Backbone size w/o insert (bp): 9544
  Total vector size (bp): 9564
  Vector type: Mammalian Expression, CRISPR
  Selectable markers: Puromycin
Growth in bacteria
  Bacterial resistance: Ampicillin, 100 μg/mL
  Growth temperature: 37°C
  Growth strain: NEB Stable
  Copy number: Unknown
Gene/Insert
  Gene/Insert name: sgRNA HUS1
  gRNA/shRNA sequence: GACCCATGACATCCCCATAA
  Species: Synthetic
  Promoter: U6
  Cloning method: Unknown
  Sequencing primers: 5′ gactatcatatgcttaccgt
Terms and licenses: Academic/Nonprofit Terms; Industry Terms: Not Available to Industry
How to cite: pLenti-GFP-2A-Puro-gHUS1_B was a gift from Agnel Sfeir (Addgene plasmid # 211542 ; http://n2t.net/addgene:211542 ; RRID:Addgene_211542)
